Addgene plasmid #247345: pPB-CAG-IB-H2B-HaloTag
Purpose: Expresses H2B-Halo under CAG promoter and can be randomly integrated by PiggyBac transposase
Depositing lab: Kazuhiro Maeshima. Depositing organization: National Institute of Genetics. Publication: Single nucleosome imaging reveals loose genome chromatin networks via active RNA polymerase II. Nagashima R, Hibino K, Ashwin SS, Babokhov M, Fujishiro S, Imai R, Nozaki T, Tamura S, Tani T, Kimura H, Shribak M, Kanemaki MT, Sasai M, Maeshima K. J Cell Biol. 2019 Mar 1. pii: jcb.201811090. doi: 10.1083/jcb.201811090. PubMed 30824489.
Backbone
  Vector backbone: pPB-CAG-IB-H2B-PA-mCherry
  Backbone manufacturer: Addgene plasmid #247339
  Vector type: Mammalian Expression
  Selectable markers: Blasticidin
Growth in bacteria
  Bacterial resistance: Ampicillin, 100 μg/mL
  Growth temperature: 37°C
  Growth strain: DH5alpha
  Copy number: High Copy
Gene/Insert
  Gene/Insert name: H2B (H2BC11)
  Species: H. sapiens (human)
  Insert size (bp): 1328
  Entrez Gene: H2BC11 (a.k.a. H2B/r, H2BFR, H2BJ, HIST1H2BJ)
  Promoter: CAG
  Tag / fusion protein: HaloTag (C terminal on insert)
  Cloning method: Other
  Sequencing primers: 5′ T7
Terms and licenses: Academic/Nonprofit Terms; Industry Terms: Not Available to Industry
How to cite: pPB-CAG-IB-H2B-HaloTag was a gift from Kazuhiro Maeshima (Addgene plasmid # 247345 ; http://n2t.net/addgene:247345 ; RRID:Addgene_247345)
