[The description below was written by a language model from this plasmid's Addgene catalogue record and pLannotate feature annotations shown in this document.]
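Description:
pPB-CAG-IB-H2B-HaloTag is an 8.3 kb mammalian expression plasmid built on a PiggyBac transposon backbone and derived from a sister construct carrying H2B-PA-mCherry. In bacteria it is maintained as a high-copy plasmid through a ColE1/pUC-type origin and selected with ampicillin via the β-lactamase gene. It also retains cloning-vector remnants such as an f1 origin, lacZα and lac promoter/operator elements, and flanking T7 and T3 promoters. The feature table does not explicitly annotate the PiggyBac terminal repeats. A short fragment matching the baculovirus FP25 gene is detected, which may reflect baculovirus-derived sequence accompanying a transposon end, but the record does not confirm this.

The payload is a single bicistronic transcription unit on the reverse strand. The CAG promoter, made up of the CMV immediate-early enhancer, the chicken β-actin promoter and a chimeric β-actin/β-globin intron, drives strong constitutive expression of human histone H2B (H2BC11/HIST1H2BJ) fused at its C terminus to HaloTag. HaloTag is a modified bacterial dehalogenase that covalently binds chloroalkane-linked ligands, including fluorescent dyes. Downstream, an EMCV IRES allows translation of the blasticidin S deaminase gene from the same mRNA, the "IB" of the plasmid name, and the transcript ends at a mouse PGK polyadenylation signal. Linking the marker to the histone fusion means that blasticidin-resistant cells should also express H2B-HaloTag.

When PiggyBac transposase is supplied, the cassette integrates randomly into the host genome, allowing stable cell lines to be established. The associated publication indicates use in single-nucleosome imaging of chromatin in living cells, where labelling of HaloTag-tagged H2B lets individual nucleosomes be tracked.
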