Features (pLannotate 1.2.2; 20 found; start..end, strand, type, name):
    180..456     -  promoter       chicken β-actin promoter: No description available
    458..837     -  enhancer       CMV enhancer: human cytomegalovirus immediate early enhancer
   1158..1289    +  CDS            FP (fragment): FP25_NPVAC - Experimental evidence at protein level: Swiss-Prot protein existence level 1. From Autographa californica nuclear polyhedrosis virus (AcMNPV).
   1334..1352    -  promoter       T7 promoter: promoter for bacteriophage T7 RNA polymerase
   1355..1512    +  CDS            lacZα (fragment): LacZα fragment of β-galactosidase; lacZ fragment
   1517..1945    +  rep_origin     f1 ori (sequence partly withheld): f1 bacteriophage origin of replication; arrow indicates direction of (+) strand synthesis
   1998..2102    +  promoter       AmpR promoter: bla
   2103..2963    +  CDS            AmpR: β-lactamase; bla; confers resistance to ampicillin, carbenicillin, and related antibiotics
   3134..3722    +  rep_origin     ori: high-copy-number ColE1/pMB1/pBR322/pUC origin of replication
   3905..3997    +  CDS            lacI (fragment): lac repressor; lacI; The lac repressor binds to the lac operator to inhibit transcription in E. coli. This inhibition can be relieved by adding lactose or isopropyl-β-D-thiogalactopyranoside (IPTG).
   4010..4031    +  protein_bind   CAP binding site: CAP binding activates transcription in the presence of cAMP. E. coli catabolite activator protein
   4046..4076    +  promoter       lac promoter: promoter for the E. coli lac operon
   4084..4100    +  protein_bind   lac operator: The lac repressor binds to the lac operator to inhibit transcription in E. coli. This inhibition can be relieved by adding lactose or isopropyl-β-D-thiogalactopyranoside (IPTG). lac repressor encoded by lacI
   4145..4163    +  promoter       T3 promoter: promoter for bacteriophage T3 RNA polymerase
   4547..4999    -  polyA_signal   PGK poly(A) signal: mouse phosphoglycerate kinase 1 polyadenylation signal
   5080..5469    -  CDS            bsd: BSD_ASPTE - Experimental evidence at protein level: Swiss-Prot protein existence level 1. Catalyzes the deamination of the cytosine moiety of the antibiotics blasticidin S, cytomycin and acetylblasticidin S. From Aspergillus terreus.
   5483..5945    -  misc_feature   IRES: internal ribosome entry site (IRES) of the encephalomyocarditis virus (EMCV)
   6082..6965    -  CDS            HaloTag® (fragment): modified bacterial dehalogenase that forms covalent bonds with chloroalkane derivatives
   7032..7409    -  CDS            H2B: human histone H2B; HIST1H2BJ
   7474..179     -  intron         chimeric intron (across the origin): chimera between introns from chicken β-actin and rabbit β-globin
>Addgene plasmid #247345 | pPB-CAG-IB-H2B-HaloTag | addgene full sequence | sequence record 492512 | Addgene NGS Result
TCACGCAGCCACAGAAAAGAAACAAGCCGTCATTAAACCAAGCGCTAATTACAGCCCGGAGGAGAAGGGC
CGTCCCGCCCGCTCACCTGTGGGAGTAACGCGGTCAGTCAGAGCCGGGGCGGGCGGCGCGAGGCGGCGGC
GGAGCGGGGCACGGGGCGAAGGCAGCGCGCAGCGACTCCCGCCCGCCGCGCGCTTCGCTTTTTATAGGGC
CGCCGCCGCCGCCGCCTCGCCATAAAAGGAAACTTTCGGAGCGCGCCGCTCTGATTGGCTGCCGCCGCAC
CTCTCCGCCTCGCCCCGCCCCGCCCCTCGCCCCGCCCCGCCCCGCCTGGCGCGCGCCCCCCCCCCCCCCC
GCCCCCATCGCTGCACAAAATAATTAAAAAATAAATAAATACAAAATTGGGGGTGGGGAGGGGGGGGAGA
TGGGGAGAGTGAAGCAGAACGTGGGGCTCACCTCGACCATGGTAATAGCGATGACTAATACGTAGATGTA
CTGCCAAGTAGGAAAGTCCCATAAGGTCATGTACTGGGCATAATGCCAGGCGGGCCATTTACCGTCATTG
ACGTCAATAGGGGGCGTACTTGGCATATGATACACTTGATGTACTGCCAAGTGGGCAGTTTACCGTAAAT
ACTCCACCCATTGACGTCAATGGAAAGTCCCTATTGGCGTTACTATGGGAACATACGTCATTATTGACGT
CAATGGGCGGGGGTCGTTGGGCGGTCAGCCAGGCGGGCCATTTACCGTAAGTTATGTAACGCGGAACTCC
ATATATGGGCTATGAACTAATGACCCCGTAATTGATTACTATTAATAACTAGTCAATAATCAATGTCGAC
CGGGATCTGATATCTATAACAAGAAAATATATATATAATAAGTTATCACGTAAGTAGAACATGAAATAAC
AATATAATTATCGTATGAGTTAAATCTTAAAAGTCACGTAAAAGATAATCATGCGTCATTTTGACTCACG
CGGTCGTTATAGTTCAAAATCAGTGACACTTACCGCATTGACAAGCACGCCTCACGGGAGCTCCAAGCGG
CGACTGAGATGTCCTAAATGCACAGCGACGGATTCGCGCTATTTAGAAAGAGAGAGCAATATTTCAAGAA
TGCATGCGTCAATTTTACGCAGACTATCTTTCTAGGGTTAAAAAAGATTTGCGCTTTACTCGACCTAAAC
TTTAAACACGTCATAGAATCTTCGTTTGACAAAAACCACATTGTGGCCAAGCTGTGTGACGCGACGCGCG
CTAAAGAATGGCAAACCAAGTCGCGCGAGGTACCTCTCTTAAGGTAGCGCGATCGCACGCGTACCCAATT
CGCCCTATAGTGAGTCGTATTACAATTCACTGGCCGTCGTTTTACAACGTCGTGACTGGGAAAACCCTGG
CGTTACCCAACTTAATCGCCTTGCAGCACATCCCCCTTTCGCCAGCTGGCGTAATAGCGAAGAGGCCCGC
ACCGATCGCCCTTCCCAACAGTTGCGCAGCCTGAATGGCGAATGGG
[124 nt withheld, positions 1517-1640]
C
[91 nt withheld, positions 1642-1732]
A
[49 nt withheld, positions 1734-1782]
CCTTTGACGTTGGAGTCCACGTTCTTT
[37 nt withheld, positions 1810-1846]
ACCCTATCTCGGTCTATTCTTTTGATTTATAAGGGATTTTGCCGATTTCGGCCTATTGGTTAAAAAATGA
GCTGATTTAACAAAAATTTAACGCGAATTTTAACAAAATATTAACGCTTACAATTTAGGTGGCACTTTTC
GGGGAAATGTGCGCGGAACCCCTATTTGTTTATTTTTCTAAATACATTCAAATATGTATCCGCTCATGAG
ACAATAACCCTGATAAATGCTTCAATAATATTGAAAAAGGAAGAGTATGAGTATTCAACATTTCCGTGTC
GCCCTTATTCCCTTTTTTGCGGCATTTTGCCTTCCTGTTTTTGCTCACCCAGAAACGCTGGTGAAAGTAA
AAGATGCTGAAGATCAGTTGGGTGCACGAGTGGGTTACATCGAACTGGATCTCAACAGCGGTAAGATCCT
TGAGAGTTTTCGCCCCGAAGAACGTTTTCCAATGATGAGCACTTTTAAAGTTCTGCTATGTGGCGCGGTA
TTATCCCGTATTGACGCCGGGCAAGAGCAACTCGGTCGCCGCATACACTATTCTCAGAATGACTTGGTTG
AGTACTCACCAGTCACAGAAAAGCATCTTACGGATGGCATGACAGTAAGAGAATTATGCAGTGCTGCCAT
AACCATGAGTGATAACACTGCGGCCAACTTACTTCTGACAACGATCGGAGGACCGAAGGAGCTAACCGCT
TTTTTGCACAACATGGGGGATCATGTAACTCGCCTTGATCGTTGGGAACCGGAGCTGAATGAAGCCATAC
CAAACGACGAGCGTGACACCACGATGCCTGTAGCAATGGCAACAACGTTGCGCAAACTATTAACTGGCGA
ACTACTTACTCTAGCTTCCCGGCAACAATTAATAGACTGGATGGAGGCGGATAAAGTTGCAGGACCACTT
CTGCGCTCGGCCCTTCCGGCTGGCTGGTTTATTGCTGATAAATCTGGAGCCGGTGAGCGTGGGTCTCGCG
GTATCATTGCAGCACTGGGGCCAGATGGTAAGCCCTCCCGTATCGTAGTTATCTACACGACGGGGAGTCA
GGCAACTATGGATGAACGAAATAGACAGATCGCTGAGATAGGTGCCTCACTGATTAAGCATTGGTAACTG
TCAGACCAAGTTTACTCATATATACTTTAGATTGATTTAAAACTTCATTTTTAATTTAAAAGGATCTAGG
TGAAGATCCTTTTTGATAATCTCATGACCAAAATCCCTTAACGTGAGTTTTCGTTCCACTGAGCGTCAGA
CCCCGTAGAAAAGATCAAAGGATCTTCTTGAGATCCTTTTTTTCTGCGCGTAATCTGCTGCTTGCAAACA
AAAAAACCACCGCTACCAGCGGTGGTTTGTTTGCCGGATCAAGAGCTACCAACTCTTTTTCCGAAGGTAA
CTGGCTTCAGCAGAGCGCAGATACCAAATACTGTTCTTCTAGTGTAGCCGTAGTTAGGCCACCACTTCAA
GAACTCTGTAGCACCGCCTACATACCTCGCTCTGCTAATCCTGTTACCAGTGGCTGCTGCCAGTGGCGAT
AAGTCGTGTCTTACCGGGTTGGACTCAAGACGATAGTTACCGGATAAGGCGCAGCGGTCGGGCTGAACGG
GGGGTTCGTGCACACAGCCCAGCTTGGAGCGAACGACCTACACCGAACTGAGATACCTACAGCGTGAGCT
ATGAGAAAGCGCCACGCTTCCCGAAGGGAGAAAGGCGGACAGGTATCCGGTAAGCGGCAGGGTCGGAACA
GGAGAGCGCACGAGGGAGCTTCCAGGGGGAAACGCCTGGTATCTTTATAGTCCTGTCGGGTTTCGCCACC
TCTGACTTGAGCGTCGATTTTTGTGATGCTCGTCAGGGGGGCGGAGCCTATGGAAAAACGCCAGCAACGC
GGCCTTTTTACGGTTCCTGGCCTTTTGCTGGCCTTTTGCTCACATGTTCTTTCCTGCGTTATCCCCTGAT
TCTGTGGATAACCGTATTACCGCCTTTGAGTGAGCTGATACCGCTCGCCGCAGCCGAACGACCGAGCGCA
GCGAGTCAGTGAGCGAGGAAGCGGAAGAGCGCCCAATACGCAAACCGCCTCTCCCCGCGCGTTGGCCGAT
TCATTAATGCAGCTGGCACGACAGGTTTCCCGACTGGAAAGCGGGCAGTGAGCGCAACGCAATTAATGTG
AGTTAGCTCACTCATTAGGCACCCCAGGCTTTACACTTTATGCTTCCGGCTCGTATGTTGTGTGGAATTG
TGAGCGGATAACAATTTCACACAGGAAACAGCTATGACCATGATTACGCCAAGCTCGAAATTAACCCTCA
CTAAAGGGAACAAAAGCTGGAGCTAGGGATAACAGGGTAATGGCGCGCCTTAATTAACTATAACGGTCCT
AAGGTAGCGAGCTCGGTATTCACGACAGCAGGCTGAATAATAAAAAAATTAGAAACTATTATTTAACCCT
AGAAAGATAATCATATTGTGACGTACGTTAAAGATAATCATGCGTAAAATTGACGCATGTGTTTTATCGG
TCTGTATATCGAGGTTTATTTATTAATTTGAATAGATATTAAGTTTTATTATATTTACACTTACATACTA
ATAATAAATTCAACAAACAATTTATTTATGTTTATTTATTTATTAAAAAAAAACAAAAACTCAAAATTTC
TTCTATAAAGTAACAAAGGGCCCGTTTAAACTCGACCAGCTTCTGATGGAATTAGAACTTGGCAAAACAA
TACTGAGAATGAAGTGTATGTGGAACAGAGGCTGCTGATCTCGTTCTTCAGGCTATGAAACTGACACATT
TGGAAACCACAGTACTTAGAACCACAAAGTGGGAATCAAGAGAAAAACAATGATCCCACGAGAGATCTAT
AGATCTATAGATCATGAGTGGGAGGAATGAGCTGGCCCTTAATTTGGTTTTGCTTGTTTAAATTATGATA
TCCAACTATGAAACATTATCATAAAGCAATAGTAAAGAGCCTTCAGTAAAGAGCAGGCATTTATCTAATC
CCACCCCACCCCCACCCCCGTAGCTCCAATCCTTCCATTCAAAATGTAGGTACTCTGTTCTCACCCTTCT
TAACAAAGTATGACAGGAAAAACTTCCATTTTAGTGGACATCTTTATTGTTTAATAGATCATCAATTTCT
GCATCCCGTCACCATCAACTCATGCTCGGTTCATCTAGTAACAGAAAGTAGCTTGAATGTACAAGATCAA
TGGCTGGTGCTTAGCCCTCCCACACATAACCAGAGGGCAGCAATTCACGAATCCCAACTGCCGTCGGCTG
TCCATCACTGTCCTTCACTATGGCTTTGATCCCAGGATGCAGATCGAGAAGCACCTGTCGGCACCGTCCG
CAGGGGCTCAAGATGCCCCTGTTCTCATTTCCGATCGCGACGATACAAGTCAGGTTGCCAGCTGCCGCAG
CAGCAGCAGTGCCCAGCACCACGAGTTCTGCACAAGGTCCCCCAGTAAAATGATATACATTGACACCAGT
GAAGATGCGGCCGTCGCTAGAGAGAGCTGCGCTGGCGACGCTGTAGTCTTCAGAGATGGGGATGCTGTTG
ATTGTAGCCGTTGCTCTTTCAATGAGGGTGGATTCTTCTTGAGACAAAGGCATGGTTGTGGCCATATTAT
CATCGTGTTTTTCAAAGGAAAACCACGTCCCCGTGGTTCGGGGGGCCTAGACGTTTTTTTAACCTCGACT
AAACACATGTAAAGCATGTGCACCGAGGCCCCAGATCAGATCCCATACAATGGGGTACCTTCTGGGCATC
CTTCAGCCCCTTGTTGAATACGCTTGAGGAGAGCCATTTGACTCTTTCCACAACTATCCAACTCACAACG
TGGCACTGGGGTTGTGCCGCCTTTGCAGGTGTATCTTATACACGTGGCTTTTGGCCGCAGAGGCACCTGT
CGCCAGGTGGGGGGTTCCGCTGCCTGCAAAGGGTCGCTACAGACGTTGTTTGTCTTCAAGAAGCTTCCAG
AGGAACTGCTTCCTTCACGACATTCAACAGACCTTGCATTCCTTTGGCGAGAGGGGAAAGACCCCTAGGA
ATGCTCGTCAAGAAGACAGGGCCAGGTTTCCGGGCCCTCACATTGCCAAAAGACGGCAATATGGTGGAAA
ATAACATATAGACAAACGCACACCGGCCTTATTCCAAGCGGCTTCGGCCAGTAACGTTAGGGGGGGGGGA
GGGAGAGGGGGGGGGGGCGGAATTCGTTAACTTAACCGGAAATCTCCAGAGTAGACAGCCAGCGCGCGAT
CTCGCTGCCGATCAGGTCCGGGTTGTCTTCTTGCAGCAGATTCAGACCCGGGCCGATGTCCACAGCCTTG
CAGTTAGGCAGGCTTTTGGCCAGGCGAGCGGCTTCGGCCGGTGGGATCAGAACGCCTGGGGTGCCCCAGA
ACAGCAGCTTCGGGACAGGGGACTGGTGCAGCCAGTCCATGTATTCTTCGACCAGCGCGACGATGTTCGC
TGGCTCACCGGCGATTGGCAGCTCGTTTGGGAAGCGCCACAGTGGCTCGCGGTCAACAGGATTCAGGAAC
GGCTCGCGGTAATGGTCCATCTCGACTTCAGTCAGCGGGCGGACGACACCCATCGGCAGCGTACCCTCGA
TAAAAACGTTCTGATCGATGATCAGCTTGCGGCCGACGTCGGTGGTGCGGAAGGCCTGGAAGGTCTCGCG
GGCAAATTCTGGCCATTCGTCCCAGGTCGGGATAGGGCGGATGAACTCCATAAATGCAATACCTTTGACG
CGCTCTGGATTGCGCTTGGCCCAGTGGAAACCCAGAGCGGAGCCCCAGTCGTGAATGACCAGGACGACCT
CTTCCAGACCCAGGGCTTCGATGAAGGCATCCATGAAGCGGACGTGGTCGTCGAAGAAATAACCCAGGTC
TGGTTTGTCGGATTTGCCCATACCGATCAGGTCTGGAGCAATGCAGCGATGGGTCGGTGCAACATGCGGG
ATGATGTTGCGCCACACGTAGGAGGAGGTCGGGTTACCGTGCAGGAACAGCACAGGGGTGCCATCGCGCG
GACCAACATCGACGTAGTGCATGCGCTCGCCCAGGACTTCCACATAATGGGGGTCGAATGGAAAGCCAGT
ACCGATTTCGGAACCGCCACCAGAGCCTCCACCTCCACTTCCACCTCCGCCTGAACCACCTCCACCAGAT
GGATCCTTAGCGCTGGTGTACTTGGTGATGGCCTTAGTACCCTCGGACACGGCGTGCTTGGCCAACTCCC
CAGGCAGCAGCAGGCGCACGGCCGTCTGGATCTCCCTGGAGGTGATGGTCGAGCGCTTGTTGTAATGCGC
CAGGCGGGAAGCCTCACCTGCGATGCGCTCGAAAATGTCGTTCACAAACGAATTCATGATGCCCATGGCC
TTGGACGAAATGCCGGTGTCAGGGTGGACCTGCTTCAGAACCTTGTACACATAGATGGAATAGCTCTCCT
TGCGGCTGCGCTTGCGCTTCTTGCCGCCTTTCTTCTGCGCCTTAGTCACCGCCTTCTTGGAGCCCTTTTT
CGGGGCGGGAGCAGACTTCGCTGGCTCTGGCATCTCGAGAGATCAATTCTTTGCCAAAATGATGAGACAG
CACAATAACCAGCACGTTGCCCAGGAGCTGTAGGAAAAAGAAGAAGGCATGAACATGGTTAGCAGAGGCT
CTAGAGCCGCCGGTCACACGCCAGAAGCCGAACCCCGCCCTGCCCCGTCCCCCCCGAAGGCAGCCGTCCC
CCCGCGGACAGCCCCGAGGCTGGAGAGGGAGAAGGGGACGGCGGCGCGGCGACGCACGAAGGCCCTCCCC
GCCCATTTCCTTCCTGCCGGCGCCGCACCGCTTCGCCCCGCGCCCGCTAGAGGGGGTGCGGCGGCGCCTC
CCAGATTTCGGCTCCGCACAGATTTGGGACAAAGGAAGTCCCTGCGCCCTCTCGCACGATTACCATAAAA
GGCAATGGCTGCGGCTCGCCGCGCCTCGACAGCCGCCGGCGCTCCGGGGGCCGCCGCGCCCCTCCCCCGA
GCCCTCCCCGGCCCGAGGCGGCCCCGCCCCGCCCGGCACCCCCACCTGCCGCCACCCCCCGCCCGGCACG
GCGAGCCCCGCGCCACGCCCCGTACGGAGCCCCGCACCCGAAGCCGGGCCGTGCTCAGCAACTCGGGGAG
GGGGGTGCAGGGGGGGTTGCAGCCCGACCGACGCGCCCACACCCCCTGCTCACCCCCCCACGCACACACC
CCGCACGCAGCCTTTGTTCCCCTCGCAGCCCCCCCCGCACCGCGGGGCACCGCCCCCGGCCGCGCTCCCC
TCGCGCACACTGCGGAGCGCACAAAGCCCCGCGCCGCGCCCGCAGCGCTCACAGCCGCCGGGCAGCGCGG
AGCCGCACGCGGCGCTCCCCACGCACACACACACGCACGCACCCCCCGAGCCGCTCCCCCCGCACAAAGG
GCCCTCCCGGAGCCCCTCAAGGCTT
